>Addgene plasmid #235591 | pPB_TRE3G_scFV-sfGFP-Dot1LCD-CatMut | addgene full sequence | sequence record 470409 | Addgene NGS Result
ACTCTTCCTTTTTCAATATTATTGAAGCATTTATCAGGGTTATTGTCTCATGAGCGGATACATATTTGAA
TGTATTTAGAAAAATAAACAAATAGGGGTTCCGCGCACATTTCCCCGAAAAGTGCCACCTAAATTGTAAG
CGTTAATATTTTGTTAAAATTCGCGTTAAATTTTTGTTAAATCAGCTCATTTTTTAACCAATAGGCCGAA
ATCGGCAAAATCCCTTATAAATCAAAAGAATAGACCGAGATAGGGT
[37 nt withheld, positions 257-293]
AAAGAACGTGGACTCCAACGTCAAAGG
[49 nt withheld, positions 321-369]
T
[91 nt withheld, positions 371-461]
G
[124 nt withheld, positions 463-586]
CCCATTCGCCATTCAGGCTGCGCAACTGTTGGGAAGGGCGATCGGTGCGGGCCTCTTCGCTATTACGCCA
GCTGGCGAAAGGGGGATGTGCTGCAAGGCGATTAAGTTGGGTAACGCCAGGGTTTTCCCAGTCACGACGT
TGTAAAACGACGGCCAGTGAGCGCGCCTCGTTCATTCACGTTTTTGAACCCGTGGAGGACGGGCAGACTC
GCGGTGCAAATGTGTTTTACAGCGTGATGGAGCAGATGAAGATGCTCGACACGCTGCAGAACACGCAGCT
AGATTAACCCTAGAAAGATAATCATATTGTGACGTACGTTAAAGATAATCATGTGTAAAATTGACGCATG
TGTTTTATCGGTCTGTATATCGAGGTTTATTTATTAATTTGAATAGATATTAAGTTTTATTATATTTACA
CTTACATACTAATAATAAATTCAACAAACAATTTATTTATGTTTATTTATTTATTAAAAAAAACAAAAAC
TCAAAATTTCTTCTATAAAGTAACAAAACTTTTATGAGGGACAGCCCCCCCCCAAAGCCCCCAGGGATGT
AATTACGTCCCTCCCCCGCTAGGGGGCAGCAGCGAGCCGCCCGGGGCTCCGCTCCGGTCCGGCGCTCCCC
CCGCATCCCCGAGCCGGCAGCGTGCGGGGACAGCCCGGGCACGGGGAAGGTGGCACGGGATCGCTTTCCT
CTGAACGCTTCTCGCTGCTCTTTGAGCCTGCAGACACCTGGGGGGATACGGGGAAAAGGCCTCCACGGCC
ACTAGTCTTTCGTCTTCAAGAATTCCTCGAGTTTACTCCCTATCAGTGATAGAGAACGTATGAAGAGTTT
ACTCCCTATCAGTGATAGAGAACGTATGCAGACTTTACTCCCTATCAGTGATAGAGAACGTATAAGGAGT
TTACTCCCTATCAGTGATAGAGAACGTATGACCAGTTTACTCCCTATCAGTGATAGAGAACGTATCTACA
GTTTACTCCCTATCAGTGATAGAGAACGTATATCCAGTTTACTCCCTATCAGTGATAGAGAACGTATAAG
CTTTAGGCGTGTACGGTGGGCGCCTATAAAAGCAGAGCTCGTTTAGTGAACCGTCAGATCGCCTGGAGCA
ATTCCACAACACTTTTGTCTTATACCAACTTTCCGTACCACTTCCTACCCTCGTAAAGGTCTAGAGCTAG
CCATGGGCCCCGACATCGTGATGACCCAGAGCCCCAGCAGCCTGAGCGCCAGCGTGGGCGACCGCGTGAC
CATCACCTGCCGCAGCAGCACCGGCGCCGTGACCACCAGCAACTACGCCAGCTGGGTGCAGGAGAAGCCC
GGCAAGCTGTTCAAGGGCCTGATCGGCGGCACCAACAACCGCGCCCCCGGCGTGCCCAGCCGCTTCAGCG
GCAGCCTGATCGGCGACAAGGCCACCCTGACCATCAGCAGCCTGCAGCCCGAGGACTTCGCCACCTACTT
CTGCGCCCTGTGGTACAGCAACCACTGGGTGTTCGGCCAGGGCACCAAGGTGGAGCTGAAGCGTGGAGGC
GGAGGTAGTGGAGGTGGAGGCTCTGGTGGGGGAGGAAGCAGTGGAGGCGGAAGTGAGGTGAAGCTGCTGG
AGAGCGGAGGCGGACTGGTGCAGCCCGGCGGATCTCTGAAGCTGAGCTGCGCCGTGAGCGGCTTCAGCCT
GACCGACTACGGCGTGAACTGGGTGCGCCAGGCCCCCGGACGCGGACTGGAGTGGATCGGTGTGATCTGG
GGCGACGGCATCACCGACTACAACAGCGCCCTGAAGGACCGCTTCATCATCAGCAAGGACAACGGCAAGA
ACACCGTGTACCTGCAGATGAGCAAGGTGCGCAGCGACGACACCGCCCTGTACTACTGCGTGACCGGCCT
GTTCGACTACTGGGGACAGGGCACCCTGGTGACCGTGAGCAGCTACCCATACGATGTTCCAGATTACGCT
GGTGGAGGCGGAGGTTCTGGGGGAGGAGGTAGTGGCGGTGGTGGTTCAGGAGGCGGCGGAAGCTTGGATC
CAGGTGGAGGTGGAAGCGGTAGCAAAGGAGAAGAACTTTTCACTGGAGTTGTCCCAATTCTTGTTGAATT
AGATGGTGATGTTAATGGGCACAAATTTTCTGTCCGTGGAGAGGGTGAAGGTGATGCTACAAACGGAAAA
CTCACCCTTAAATTTATTTGCACTACTGGAAAACTACCTGTTCCGTGGCCAACACTTGTCACTACTCTGA
CCTATGGTGTTCAATGCTTTTCCCGTTATCCGGATCACATGAAACGGCATGACTTTTTCAAGAGTGCCAT
GCCCGAAGGTTATGTACAGGAACGCACTATATCTTTCAAAGATGACGGGACCTACAAGACGCGTGCTGAA
GTCAAGTTTGAAGGTGATACCCTTGTTAATCGTATCGAGTTAAAGGGTATTGATTTTAAAGAAGATGGAA
ACATTCTTGGACACAAACTCGAGTACAACTTTAACTCACACAATGTATACATCACGGCAGACAAACAAAA
GAATGGAATCAAAGCTAACTTCAAAATTCGCCACAACGTTGAAGATGGTTCCGTTCAACTAGCAGACCAT
TATCAACAAAATACTCCAATTGGCGATGGCCCTGTCCTTTTACCAGACAACCATTACCTGTCGACACAAT
CTGTCCTTTCGAAAGATCCCAACGAAAAGCGTGACCACATGGTCCTTCTTGAGTTTGTAACTGCTGCTGG
GATTACACATGGCATGGATGAGCTCTACAAAGGTGGAGGTCGGACCGGCCCCAAGAAAAAACGCAAGGTG
GAAGATCCTAAGAAAAAGCGGAAAGTGGACGGCATTGGTAGTGGGAGCAACGGCAGCAGCGGATCCGGAG
GCGGTGGTCCTGCTGCAAAGCGTGTTAAGCTTGATGGCGGCGAGAAGCTGGAGCTGAGGCTCAAGTCGCC
TGTGGGCGCCGAGCCCGCCGTCTACCCGTGGCCGCTGCCGGTCTACGACAAGCACCATGATGCTGCTCAT
GAGATTATTGAGACTATCCGGTGGGTCTGCGAGGAAATCCCAGATCTCAAGCTGGCCATGGAGAACTATG
TCCTGATCGACTACGACACCAAAAGTTTTGAAAGCATGCAGCGGCTGTGTGACAAATACAACCGGGCCAT
CGACAGCATCCACCAGCTGTGGAAGGGCACTACACAGCCCATGAAGCTGAATACTCGGCCGTCCAATGGA
CTTCTGCGGCACATCCTGCAGCAGGTATATAACCACTCTGTCACTGACCCGGAGAAGCTTAACAACTACG
AGCCCTTCTCCCCTGAGGTGTATGGGGAGACCTCCTTTGACCTGGTGGCCCAGATGATTGATGAGATCAA
GATGACAGAGGATGACCTGTTTGTCGACCTGCGCTGTGGTGTGGGGCAGGTTGTCCTTCAGGTTGCTGCG
GCCACCAACTGCAAACATCACTACGGAGTGGAGAAAGCGGACATCCCAGCCAAGTACGCAGAGACCATGG
ACCGAGAGTTCAGGAAGTGGATGAAATGGTATGGAAAAAAGCATGCAGAATACACACTGGAACGAGGTGA
CTTCCTCTCAGAGGAATGGAGGGAACGGATCGCCAACACGAGTGTTATATTTGTGAATAACTTTGCCTTT
GGTCCTGAGGTGGATCACCAGCTGAAGGAGCGATTCGCAAACATGAAGGAAGGCGGCAGAATCGTATCCT
CAAAGCCCTTTGCCCCTCTGAACTTCAGGATCAACAGCAGGAACTTGAGTGACATTGGCACCATCATGCG
TGTGGTGGAGCTGTCGCCCCTGAAGGGCTCTGTGTCGTGGACTGGCAAGCCTGTCTCCTACTATCTGCAC
ACCATTGACCGCACCATACTTGAAAACTATTTTTCTAGTCTGAAAAATCCAAAACTCAGGGAGGAGCAGG
AGGCAGCTAGGCGAAGACAGCAGCGAGAGAACAAGAGCAATGCGACCACGCCCACCAAAGTCCCTGAGAG
CAAAGCAGCTGCCACTGAGGCCCCCGCGGATTCTGGTGCTGAGGAAGAAAAATCAGGTGTGGCTACTGTC
AAAAAGCCATCTCCCTCCAAAGCCCGGAAGAAGAAACTGAACAAGAAAGGGAGAAAGATGGCTGGCCGGA
AACGTGGGCGGCCCAAGAAAATGAGTGCTGCCAGTGCCGAACGCAAGTCTAAGAAGAGCCAAAGATCTTG
ACAAAAGATCATAATCAGCCATATCACATCTGTAGAGGTTTTACTTGCTTTAAAAAACCTCCCACACCTC
CCCCTGAACCTGAAACATAAAATGAATGCAATTGTTGTTGTTAACTTGTTTATTGCAGCTTATAATGGTT
ACAAATAAAGCAATAGCATCACAAATTTCACAAATAAAGCATTTTTTTCACTGCATTCTAGTTGTGGTTT
GTCCAAACTCATCAATGTATCTTATCATGTCTCATATGGCCTTCTGCAGGAGCGTACAGAACCCAGGGCC
CTGGCACCCGTGCAGACCCTGGCCCACCCCACCTGGGCGCTCAGTGCCCAAGAGATGTCCACACCTAGGA
TGTCCCGCGGTGGGTGGGGGGCCCGAGAGACGGGCAGGCCGGGGGCAGGCCTGGCCATGCGGGGCCGAAC
CGGGCACTGCCCAGCGTGGGGCGCGGGGGCCACGGCGCGCGCCCCCAGCCCCCGGGCCCAGCACCCCAAG
GCGGCCAACGCCAAAACTCTCCCTCCTCCTCTTCCTCAATCTCGCTCTCGCTCTTTTTTTTTTTCGCAAA
AGGAGGGGAGAGGGGGTAAAAAAATGCTGCACTGTGCGGCGAAGCCGGTGAGTGAGCGGCGCGGGGCCAA
TCAGCGTGCGCCGTTCCGAAAGTTGCCTTTTATGGCTCGAGCGGCCGCGGCGGCGCCCTATAAAACCCAG
CGGCGCGACGCGCCACCACCGCCGAGACCGCGTCCGCCCCGCGAGCACAGAGCCTCGCCTTTGCCGATCC
TCTAGAGTCGAGATCCGCCGCCACCATGATTGAACAAGATGGATTGCACGCAGGTTCTCCGGCCGCTTGG
GTGGAGAGGCTATTCGGCTATGACTGGGCACAACAGACAATCGGCTGCTCTGATGCCGCCGTGTTCCGGC
TGTCAGCGCAGGGGCGCCCGGTTCTTTTTGTCAAGACCGACCTGTCCGGTGCCCTGAATGAACTGCAGGA
CGAGGCAGCGCGGCTATCGTGGCTGGCCACGACGGGCGTTCCTTGCGCAGCTGTGCTCGACGTTGTCACT
GAAGCGGGAAGGGACTGGCTGCTATTGGGCGAAGTGCCGGGGCAGGATCTCCTGTCATCTCACCTTGCTC
CTGCCGAGAAAGTATCCATCATGGCTGATGCAATGCGGCGGCTGCATACGCTTGATCCGGCTACCTGCCC
ATTCGACCACCAAGCGAAACATCGCATCGAGCGAGCACGTACTCGGATGGAAGCCGGTCTTGTCGATCAG
GATGATCTGGACGAAGAGCATCAGGGGCTCGCGCCAGCCGAACTGTTCGCCAGGCTCAAGGCGCGCATGC
CCGACGGCGAGGATCTCGTCGTGACCCATGGCGATGCCTGCTTGCCGAATATCATGGTGGAAAATGGCCG
CTTTTCTGGATTCATCGACTGTGGCCGGCTGGGTGTGGCGGACCGCTATCAGGACATAGCGTTGGCTACC
CGTGATATTGCTGAAGAGCTTGGCGGCGAATGGGCTGACCGCTTCCTCGTGCTTTACGGTATCGCCGCTC
CCGATTCGCAGCGCATCGCCTTCTATCGCCTTCTTGACGAGTTCTTCTGAGCGGGACTCTGGGGTTCGAA
ATGACCGACCAAGCGACGCCCAACCTGCCATCACGAGATTTCGATTCCACCGCCGCCTTCTATGAAAGGT
TGGGCTTCGGAATCGTTTTCCGGGACGCCGGCTGGATGATCCTCCAGCGCGGGGATCTCATGCTGGAGTT
CTTCGCCCACCCCCCGGATCTAAGCTCTAGAGTTAACTTGTTTATTGCAGCTTATAATGGTTACAAATAA
AGCAATAGCATCACAAATTTCACAAATAAAGCATTTTTTTCACTGCATTCTAGTTGTGGTTTGTCCAAAC
TCATCAATGTATCTTATCATGTCTGGAATTGACTCAAATGATGTCAATTAGTCTATCAGAAGCTCATCTG
GTCTCCCTTCCGGGGGACAAGACATCCCTGTTTAATATTTAAACAGCAGTGTTCCCAAACTGGGTTCTTA
TATCCCTTGCTCTGGTCAACCAGGTTGCAGGGTTTCCTGTCCTCACAGGAACGAAGTCCCTAAAGAAACA
GTGGCAGCCAGGTTTAGCCCCGGAATTGACTGGATTCCTTTTTTAGGGCCCATTGGTATGGCTTTTTCCC
CGTATCCCCCCAGGTGTCTGCAGGCTCAAAGAGCAGCGAGAAGCGTTCAGAGGAAAGCGATCCCGTGCCA
CCTTCCCCGTGCCCGGGCTGTCCCCGCACGCTGCCGGCTCGGGGATGCGGGGGGAGCGCCGGACCGGAGC
GGAGCCCCGGGCGGCTCGCTGCTGCCCCCTAGCGGGGGAGGGACGTAATTACATCCCTGGGGGCTTTGGG
GGGGGGCTGTCCCTGATATCTATAACAAGAAAATATATATATAATAAGTTATCACGTAAGTAGAACATGA
AATAACAATATAATTATCGTATGAGTTAAATCTTAAAAGTCACGTAAAAGATAATCATGCGTCATTTTGA
CTCACGCGGTCGTTATAGTTCAAAATCAGTGACACTTACCGCATTGACAAGCACGCCTCACGGGAGCTCC
AAGCGGCGACTGAGATGTCCTAAATGCACAGCGACGGATTCGCGCTATTTAGAAAGAGAGAGCAATATTT
CAAGAATGCATGCGTCAATTTTACGCAGACTATCTTTCTAGGGTTAATCTAGCTGCATCAGGATCATATC
GTCGGGTCTTTTTTCCGGCTCAGTCATCGCCCAAGCTGGCGCTATCTGGGCATCGGGGAGGAAGAAGCCC
GTGCCTTTTCCCGCGAGGTTGAAGCGGCATGGAAAGAGTTTGCCGAGGATGACTGCTGCTGCATTGACGT
TGAGCGAAAACGCACGTTTACCATGATGATTCGGGAAGGTGTGGCCATGCACGCCTTTAACGGTGAACTG
TTCGTTCAGGCCACCTGGGATACCAGTTCGTCGCGGCTTTTCCGGACACAGTTCCGGATGGTCAGCCCGA
AGCGCATCAGCAACCCGAACAATACCGGCGACAGCCGGAACTGCCGTGCCGGTGTGCAGATTAATGACAG
CGGTGCGGCGCTGGGATATTACGTCAGCGAGGACGGGTATCCTGGCTGGATGCCGCAGAAATGGACATGG
ATACCCCGTGAGTTACCCGGCGGGCGCGCTTGGCGTAATCATGGTCATAGCTGTTTCCTGTGTGAAATTG
TTATCCGCTCACAATTCCACACAACATACGAGCCGGAAGCATAAAGTGTAAAGCCTGGGGTGCCTAATGA
GTGAGCTAACTCACATTAATTGCGTTGCGCTCACTGCCCGCTTTCCAGTCGGGAAACCTGTCGTGCCAGC
TGCATTAATGAATCGGCCAACGCGCGGGGAGAGGCGGTTTGCGTATTGGGCGCTCTTCCGCTTCCTCGCT
CACTGACTCGCTGCGCTCGGTCGTTCGGCTGCGGCGAGCGGTATCAGCTCACTCAAAGGCGGTAATACGG
TTATCCACAGAATCAGGGGATAACGCAGGAAAGAACATGTGAGCAAAAGGCCAGCAAAAGGCCAGGAACC
GTAAAAAGGCCGCGTTGCTGGCGTTTTTCCATAGGCTCCGCCCCCCTGACGAGCATCACAAAAATCGACG
CTCAAGTCAGAGGTGGCGAAACCCGACAGGACTATAAAGATACCAGGCGTTTCCCCCTGGAAGCTCCCTC
GTGCGCTCTCCTGTTCCGACCCTGCCGCTTACCGGATACCTGTCCGCCTTTCTCCCTTCGGGAAGCGTGG
CGCTTTCTCATAGCTCACGCTGTAGGTATCTCAGTTCGGTGTAGGTCGTTCGCTCCAAGCTGGGCTGTGT
GCACGAACCCCCCGTTCAGCCCGACCGCTGCGCCTTATCCGGTAACTATCGTCTTGAGTCCAACCCGGTA
AGACACGACTTATCGCCACTGGCAGCAGCCACTGGTAACAGGATTAGCAGAGCGAGGTATGTAGGCGGTG
CTACAGAGTTCTTGAAGTGGTGGCCTAACTACGGCTACACTAGAAGAACAGTATTTGGTATCTGCGCTCT
GCTGAAGCCAGTTACCTTCGGAAAAAGAGTTGGTAGCTCTTGATCCGGCAAACAAACCACCGCTGGTAGC
GGTGGTTTTTTTGTTTGCAAGCAGCAGATTACGCGCAGAAAAAAAGGATCTCAAGAAGATCCTTTGATCT
TTTCTACGGGGTCTGACGCTCAGTGGAACGAAAACTCACGTTAAGGGATTTTGGTCATGAGATTATCAAA
AAGGATCTTCACCTAGATCCTTTTAAATTAAAAATGAAGTTTTAAATCAATCTAAAGTATATATGAGTAA
ACTTGGTCTGACAGTTACCAATGCTTAATCAGTGAGGCACCTATCTCAGCGATCTGTCTATTTCGTTCAT
CCATAGTTGCCTGACTCCCCGTCGTGTAGATAACTACGATACGGGAGGGCTTACCATCTGGCCCCAGTGC
TGCAATGATACCGCGAGACCCACGCTCACCGGCTCCAGATTTATCAGCAATAAACCAGCCAGCCGGAAGG
GCCGAGCGCAGAAGTGGTCCTGCAACTTTATCCGCCTCCATCCAGTCTATTAATTGTTGCCGGGAAGCTA
GAGTAAGTAGTTCGCCAGTTAATAGTTTGCGCAACGTTGTTGCCATTGCTACAGGCATCGTGGTGTCACG
CTCGTCGTTTGGTATGGCTTCATTCAGCTCCGGTTCCCAACGATCAAGGCGAGTTACATGATCCCCCATG
TTGTGCAAAAAAGCGGTTAGCTCCTTCGGTCCTCCGATCGTTGTCAGAAGTAAGTTGGCCGCAGTGTTAT
CACTCATGGTTATGGCAGCACTGCATAATTCTCTTACTGTCATGCCATCCGTAAGATGCTTTTCTGTGAC
TGGTGAGTACTCAACCAAGTCATTCTGAGAATAGTGTATGCGGCGACCGAGTTGCTCTTGCCCGGCGTCA
ATACGGGATAATACCGCGCCACATAGCAGAACTTTAAAAGTGCTCATCATTGGAAAACGTTCTTCGGGGC
GAAAACTCTCAAGGATCTTACCGCTGTTGAGATCCAGTTCGATGTAACCCACTCGTGCACCCAACTGATC
TTCAGCATCTTTTACTTTCACCAGCGTTTCTGGGTGAGCAAAAACAGGAAGGCAAAATGCCGCAAAAAAG
GGAATAAGGGCGACACGGAAATGTTGAATACTCAT
Features (pLannotate 1.2.2; 24 found; start..end, strand, type, name):
      1..105     -  promoter       AmpR promoter: bla
    158..586     -  rep_origin     f1 ori (sequence partly withheld): f1 bacteriophage origin of replication; arrow indicates direction of (+) strand synthesis
    591..746     -  CDS            lacZα (fragment): LacZα fragment of β-galactosidase; lacZ fragment
    748..867     +  CDS            B (fragment): PORTL_LAMBD - Experimental evidence at protein level: Swiss-Prot protein existence level 1. Forms the portal vertex of the capsid (PubMed:6228056, PubMed:6232391). This portal plays critical roles in head assembly, genome packaging, neck/tail attachment, and genome ejection (Probable). The portal protein multimerizes as a single ring-shaped homododecamer arranged around a central channel (PubMed:6232391). Binds to the terminase subunits to form the packaging machine (PubMed:7799432). From Escherichia phage lambda (Bacteriophage lambda).
   1385..1763    +  promoter       TRE3G promoter: 3rd-generation Tet-responsive promoter that can be activated by binding of Tet-On® 3G
   1794..2105    +  CDS            LV1C_MOUSE (fragment): Experimental evidence at protein level: Swiss-Prot protein existence level 1. From Mus musculus (Mouse).
   2181..2519    +  CDS            HVM37_MOUSE (fragment): Experimental evidence at protein level: Swiss-Prot protein existence level 1. From Mus musculus (Mouse).
   2520..2546    +  CDS            3xHA (fragment): three tandem HA epitope tags
   2580..2605    +  CDS            FAPα2 (fragment): fluorogen-activating protein composed of a dimer of the L5-MG single-chain antibody fragment (Szent-Gyorgyi et al., 2008) binds malachite green derivatives to produce red fluorescence
   2637..3347    +  CDS            Superfolder GFP: Superfolder GFP is a basic (constitutively fluorescent) green fluorescent protein published in 2005, derived from Aequorea victoria. It is reported to be a very rapidly-maturing weak dimer.
   3495..4778    +  CDS            DOT1L (fragment): DOT1L_HUMAN - Also known as KIAA1814, KMT4. Experimental evidence at protein level: Swiss-Prot protein existence level 1. Histone methyltransferase. Methylates 'Lys-79' of histone H3. Nucleosomes are preferred as substrate compared to free histones (PubMed:12123582). Binds to DNA (PubMed:12628190). From Homo sapiens (Human).
   4793..4876    +  CDS            large T antigen (fragment): large T antigen from SV40 (simian virus 40)
   4899..5020    +  polyA_signal   SV40 poly(A) signal: SV40 polyadenylation signal
   5582..6373    +  CDS            neo: KKA2_KLEPN - Also known as kan, nptII. Experimental evidence at protein level: Swiss-Prot protein existence level 1. Resistance to kanamycin, neomycin, paromomycin, ribostamycin, butirosin and gentamicin B. From Klebsiella pneumoniae.
   6397..6549    +  CDS            ble (fragment): BLE_KLEPN - Experimental evidence at protein level: Swiss-Prot protein existence level 1. Binding protein with a strong affinity to the bleomycin family of antibiotics. Binds to CL990; an antimitotic-antibiotic compound. From Klebsiella pneumoniae.
   6571..6692    +  polyA_signal   SV40 poly(A) signal: SV40 polyadenylation signal
   6710..6802    +  ncRNA          G-CSF SLDE: Accession: RF00183 - G-CSF factor stem-loop destabilising element (SLDE)
   7499..7966    +  CDS            B (fragment): PORTL_LAMBD - Experimental evidence at protein level: Swiss-Prot protein existence level 1. Forms the portal vertex of the capsid (PubMed:6228056, PubMed:6232391). This portal plays critical roles in head assembly, genome packaging, neck/tail attachment, and genome ejection (Probable). The portal protein multimerizes as a single ring-shaped homododecamer arranged around a central channel (PubMed:6232391). Binds to the terminase subunits to form the packaging machine (PubMed:7799432). From Escherichia phage lambda (Bacteriophage lambda).
   8004..8020    -  protein_bind   lac operator: The lac repressor binds to the lac operator to inhibit transcription in E. coli. This inhibition can be relieved by adding lactose or isopropyl-β-D-thiogalactopyranoside (IPTG). lac repressor encoded by lacI
   8028..8058    -  promoter       lac promoter: promoter for the E. coli lac operon
   8073..8094    -  protein_bind   CAP binding site: CAP binding activates transcription in the presence of cAMP. E. coli catabolite activator protein
   8107..8199    -  CDS            lacI (fragment): lac repressor; lacI; The lac repressor binds to the lac operator to inhibit transcription in E. coli. This inhibition can be relieved by adding lactose or isopropyl-β-D-thiogalactopyranoside (IPTG).
   8382..8970    -  rep_origin     ori: high-copy-number ColE1/pMB1/pBR322/pUC origin of replication
   9141..10001   -  CDS            AmpR: β-lactamase; bla; confers resistance to ampicillin, carbenicillin, and related antibiotics
