[The description below was written by a language model from this plasmid's Addgene catalogue record and pLannotate feature annotations shown in this document.]
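Description:
pPB_TRE3G_scFV-sfGFP-Dot1LCD-CatMut is a piggyBac transposon plasmid for stable, doxycycline-inducible expression of a control epigenetic effector in mammalian cells. It is catalogued as a CRISPR-type vector on the pPB-TRE3G backbone. In bacteria it is maintained through a high-copy ColE1/pUC-type origin and ampicillin resistance (AmpR), and it also carries an f1 origin and remnants of a lacZα/lac promoter cloning region. According to the depositor, the cassette integrates into the host genome by piggyBac transposition and integrants are selected through neomycin resistance. The feature table shows a neo coding sequence followed by an SV40 poly(A) signal. It does not annotate the piggyBac terminal repeats or the promoter driving neo.

The payload is a single fusion reading frame under the TRE3G promoter, which is activated by a Tet-On 3G transactivator in the presence of doxycycline. No transactivator is annotated on this plasmid, so it presumably has to be supplied separately. The fusion begins with mouse antibody light- and heavy-chain variable fragments that make up the scFv, then a short HA epitope match, superfolder GFP and the catalytic domain of mouse Dot1l, the histone H3 lysine 79 methyltransferase. The annotation tool matched this domain to the human orthologue. A short SV40 large T antigen fragment, probably a nuclear localisation signal, and an SV40 poly(A) signal close the unit. The Dot1l domain carries the GS163-164RC substitution, which the record describes as a catalytic mutant. The construct therefore serves as an enzymatically inactive control for the corresponding active Dot1l effector in epigenome-editing experiments. The epitope bound by the scFv is not stated, although such fusions are typically recruited to a tagged, DNA-targeted partner. sfGFP fluorescence reports successful induction.
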