Addgene plasmid #235591: pPB_TRE3G_scFV-sfGFP-Dot1LCD-CatMut
Purpose: Dox-inducible expression of control catalytic-mutant Dot1l CD fused with scFV
Depositing lab: Jamie Hackett. Depositing organization: European Molecular Biology Laboratory (EMBL), Rome. Publication: Systematic epigenome editing captures the context-dependent instructive function of chromatin modifications. Policarpi C, Munafo M, Tsagkris S, Carlini V, Hackett JA. Nat Genet. 2024 Jun;56(6):1168-1180. doi: 10.1038/s41588-024-01706-w. Epub 2024 May 9. PubMed 38724747.
Backbone
  Vector backbone: pPB-TRE3G
  Vector type: CRISPR
Growth in bacteria
  Bacterial resistance: Ampicillin, 100 μg/mL
  Growth temperature: 30°C
  Growth strain: NEB Stable
  Copy number: High Copy
Gene/Insert
  Gene/Insert name: Dot1l
  Species: M. musculus (mouse)
  Mutation: GS163-164RC
  Entrez Gene: Dot1l (a.k.a. A630076O07, Dot1, KMT4, mDot1)
  Cloning method: Gibson Cloning
Terms and licenses: Academic/Nonprofit Terms; Industry Terms: Not Available to Industry
Depositor comments: This is a piggyBAC plasmid that integrates into the genome and can be selected for via Neomycin resistance. Expression of epigenetic effector is induced via adding doxycyline to media. Succesful activiation of the epigenetic editing system is indicated by sfGFP expression.
How to cite: pPB_TRE3G_scFV-sfGFP-Dot1LCD-CatMut was a gift from Jamie Hackett (Addgene plasmid # 235591 ; http://n2t.net/addgene:235591 ; RRID:Addgene_235591)
